Addgene plasmid #57697: wtEos-ER-4
Purpose: Localization: Endoplasmic Reticulum, Excitation: 505 / 569, Emission: 516 / 581
Depositing lab: Michael Davidson. Depositing organization: Florida State University, Tallahassee.
Backbone
  Vector backbone: wtEos
  Backbone size w/o insert (bp): 4750
  Vector type: Mammalian Expression
  Selectable markers: Neomycin (select with G418)
Growth in bacteria
  Bacterial resistance: Kanamycin, 50 μg/mL
  Growth temperature: 37°C
  Growth strain: DH5alpha
  Copy number: High Copy
Gene/Insert
  Gene/Insert name: ER (alt name: NM_004343.3)
  Species: H. sapiens (human)
  Mutation: ER Signal Peptide
  Entrez Gene: CALR (a.k.a. CALR1, CRT, HEL-S-99n, RO, SSA, cC1qR)
  Promoter: CMV
  Tag / fusion protein: wtEos
  Cloning method: Unknown
  Sequencing primers: 5′ CMV-F; 3′ SV40pA-R
Terms and licenses: Academic/Nonprofit Terms; Industry Terms
Depositor comments: KDEV instead of KDEL. Excitation = 505 / 569; Emission = 516 / 581
How to cite: wtEos-ER-4 was a gift from Michael Davidson (Addgene plasmid # 57697 ; http://n2t.net/addgene:57697 ; RRID:Addgene_57697)
