[The description below was written by a language model from this plasmid's Addgene catalogue record.]
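Description:
wtEos-ER-4 is a mammalian expression plasmid that targets the photoconvertible fluorescent protein wild-type Eos to the endoplasmic reticulum. It is built on a wtEos backbone of about 4.75 kb, is maintained at high copy number in E. coli under kanamycin selection, and carries a neomycin resistance marker that allows G418 selection of stably transfected mammalian cells. No feature table accompanies the record, so the origin of replication and the exact layout of the elements are not documented. The listed 3′ sequencing primer implies an SV40 polyadenylation signal downstream of the expression cassette.

Expression is driven by the CMV promoter. The insert is the ER signal peptide from human calreticulin (CALR), fused to wtEos so that the nascent protein is directed into the ER lumen. Luminal reporters of this kind normally end in a KDEL retrieval motif that keeps them in the ER. The depositor notes that this construct reads KDEV instead of KDEL, a deviation that users should consider when assessing how well the protein is retained. The record does not state the orientation of the fusion or the linker; the "4" in the name may refer to linker length, but this is not confirmed.

Eos initially fluoresces green (excitation 505 nm, emission 516 nm) and, after photoconversion, fluoresces red (excitation 569 nm, emission 581 nm). The plasmid therefore serves as an ER localization marker for live-cell imaging. Photoconversion also makes it suitable for optical highlighting and tracking of ER subpopulations, and potentially for localization-based super-resolution microscopy, although the record lists only localization and spectral properties as its purpose.
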