>Addgene plasmid #57697 | wtEos-ER-4 | depositor partial sequence | sequence record 88851 | insert sequence
TCAACGGGACTTCCAAAATGTCGTAACAACTCCGCCCCATTGACGCAAATGGGCGGTAGGCGTGTACGGT
GGGAGGTCTATATAAGCAGAGCTGGTTTAGTGAACCGTCAGATCCGCTAGCATGCTGCTATCCGTGCCGT
TGCTGCTCGGCCTCCTCGGCCTGGCCGTCGCCGACCGGTTCGAGAGTGCGATTAAGCCAGACATGAAGAT
CAACCTCCGTATGGAAGGCAACGTAAACGGGCACCACTTTGTGATCGACGGAGATGGTACAGGCAAGCCT
TTTGAGGGAAAACAGAGTATGGATCTTGAAGTCAAAGAGGGCGGACCTCTGCCTTTTGCCTTTGATATCC
TGACCACTGCATTCCATTACGGCAACAGGGTATTCGCCGAATATCCAGACCACATACAAGACTATTTTAA
GCAGTCGTTTCCTAAGGGGTATTCGTGGGAACGAAGCTTGACTTTCGAAGACGGGGGCATTTGCATTGCC
AGAAACGACATAACAATGGAAGGGGACACTTTCTATAATAAAGTTCGATTTCACGGTGTAAACTTTCCCG
CCAATGGTCCAGTTATGCAGAAGAAGACGCTGAAATGGGAGCCCTCCACTGAGAAAATGTATGTGCGTGA
TGGAGTGCTGACGGGTGATATTACCATGGCTTTGTTGCTTGAAGGAAATGCCCATTACCGATGTGACTTC
AGAACTACTTACAAAGCTAAGGAGAAGGGTGTCAAGTTACCAGGCTACCACTTTGTGGACCACTGCATTG
AGATTTTAAGCCATGACAAAGATTACAACAAGGTTAAGCTGTATGAGCATGCTGTTGCTCATTCTGGATT
GTCCGACAATGCCAGACGAAAGGACGAGGTCTAAAGATCTCGAGCTCAAGCTTCGAATTCTGCAGTCGAC
GGTACCGCGGGCCCGGGATCCACCGGATCTAGATAACTGATCATAATCAGCCATACCACATTTGTAGAGG
TTTTACTTGCTTTA
